>Addgene plasmid #142241 | TFORF0997 | addgene full sequence | sequence record 395738 | Addgene NGS Result
TTAATGTAGTCTTATGCAATACTCTTGTAGTCTTGCAACATGGTAACGATGAGTTAGCAACATGCCTTAC
AAGGAGAGAAAAAGCACCGTGCATGCCGATTGGTGGAAGTAAGGTGGTACGATCGTGCCTTATTAGGAAG
GCAACAGACGGGTCTGACATGGATTGGACGAACCACTGAATTGCCGCATTGCAGAGATATTGTATTTAAG
TGCCTAGCTCGATACATAAACGGGTCTCTCTGGTTAGACCAGATCTGAGCCTGGGAGCTCTCTGGCTAAC
TAGGGAACCCACTGCTTAAGCCTCAATAAAGCTTGCCTTGAGTGCTTCAAGTAGTGTGTGCCCGTCTGTT
GTGTGACTCTGGTAACTAGAGATCCCTCAGACCCTTTTAGTCAGTGTGGAAAATCTCTAGCAGTGGCGCC
CGAACAGGGACTTGAAAGCGAAAGGGAAACCAGAGGAGCTCTCTCGACGCAGGACTCGGCTTGCTGAAGC
GCGCACGGCAAGAGGCGAGGGGCGGCGACTGGTGAGTACGCCAAAAATTTTGACTAGCGGAGGCTAGAAG
GAGAGAGATGGGTGCGAGAGCGTCAGTATTAAGCGGGGGAGAATTAGATCGCGATGGGAAAAAATTCGGT
TAAGGCCAGGGGGAAAGAAAAAATATAAATTAAAACATATAGTATGGGCAAGCAGGGAGCTAGAACGATT
CGCAGTTAATCCTGGCCTGTTAGAAACATCAGAAGGCTGTAGACAAATACTGGGACAGCTACAACCATCC
CTTCAGACAGGATCAGAAGAACTTAGATCATTATATAATACAGTAGCAACCCTCTATTGTGTGCATCAAA
GGATAGAGATAAAAGACACCAAGGAAGCTTTAGACAAGATAGAGGAAGAGCAAAACAAAAGTAAGACCAC
CGCACAGCAAGCGGCCGCTGATCTTCAGACCTGGAGGAGGAGATATGAGGGACAATTGGAGAAGTGAATT
ATATAAATATAAAGTAGTAAAAATTGAACCATTAGGAGTAGCACCCACCAAGGCAAAGAGAAGAGTGGTG
CAGAGAGAAAAAAGAGCAGTGGGAATAGGAGCTTTGTTCCTTGGGTTCTTGGGAGCAGCAGGAAGCACTA
TGGGCGCAGCGTCAATGACGCTGACGGTACAGGCCAGACAATTATTGTCTGGTATAGTGCAGCAGCAGAA
CAATTTGCTGAGGGCTATTGAGGCGCAACAGCATCTGTTGCAACTCACAGTCTGGGGCATCAAGCAGCTC
CAGGCAAGAATCCTGGCTGTGGAAAGATACCTAAAGGATCAACAGCTCCTGGGGATTTGGGGTTGCTCTG
GAAAACTCATTTGCACCACTGCTGTGCCTTGGAATGCTAGTTGGAGTAATAAATCTCTGGAACAGATTTG
GAATCACACGACCTGGATGGAGTGGGACAGAGAAATTAACAATTACACAAGCTTAATACACTCCTTAATT
GAAGAATCGCAAAACCAGCAAGAAAAGAATGAACAAGAATTATTGGAATTAGATAAATGGGCAAGTTTGT
GGAATTGGTTTAACATAACAAATTGGCTGTGGTATATAAAATTATTCATAATGATAGTAGGAGGCTTGGT
AGGTTTAAGAATAGTTTTTGCTGTACTTTCTATAGTGAATAGAGTTAGGCAGGGATATTCACCATTATCG
TTTCAGACCCACCTCCCAACCCCGAGGGGACCCATGCATTGCATCTCAATTAGTCAGCAACCAGGTGTGG
AAAGTCCCCAGGCTCCCCAGCAGGCAGAAGTATGCAAAGCATGCGTCTCAATTAGTCAGCAACCATAGTC
CCGCCCCTAACTCCGCCCATCCCGCCCCTAACTCCGCCCAGTTCCGCCCATTCTCCGCCCCATGGCTGAC
TAATTTTTTTTATTTATGCAGAGGCCGAGGCCGCCTCGGCCTCTGAGCTATTCCAGAAGTAGTGAGGAGG
CTTTTTTGGAGGCCTAGGCTTTTGCAAAAAGCTTTCTAGAGGTACCACCGGAGCTTACCATGACCGAGTA
CAAGCCCACGGTGCGCCTCGCCACCCGCGACGACGTCCCCAGGGCCGTACGCACCCTCGCCGCCGCGTTC
GCCGACTACCCCGCCACGCGCCACACCGTCGATCCGGACCGCCACATCGAGCGGGTCACCGAGCTGCAAG
AACTCTTCCTCACGCGCGTCGGGCTCGACATCGGCAAGGTGTGGGTCGCGGACGACGGCGCCGCCGTGGC
GGTCTGGACCACGCCGGAGAGCGTCGAAGCGGGGGCGGTGTTCGCCGAGATCGGCCCGCGCATGGCCGAG
TTGAGCGGTTCCCGGCTGGCCGCGCAGCAACAGATGGAAGGCCTCCTGGCGCCGCACCGGCCCAAGGAGC
CCGCGTGGTTCCTGGCCACCGTCGGCGTCTCGCCCGACCACCAGGGCAAGGGTCTGGGCAGCGCCGTCGT
GCTCCCCGGAGTGGAGGCGGCCGAGCGCGCCGGGGTGCCCGCCTTCCTGGAGACCTCCGCGCCCCGCAAC
CTCCCCTTCTACGAGCGGCTCGGCTTCACCGTCACCGCCGACGTCGAGGTGCCCGAAGGACCGCGCACCT
GGTGCATGACCCGCAAGCCCGGTGCCAGTTAACGAATTCTAGATCTTGAGACAAATGGCAGTATTCATCC
ACAATTTTAAAAGAAAAGGGGGGATTGGGGGGTACAGTGCAGGGGAAAGAATAGTAGACATAATAGCAAC
AGACATACAAACTAAAGAATTACAAAAACAAATTACAAAAATTCAAAATTTTCGGGTTTATTACAGGGAC
AGCAGAGATCCACTTTGGCGCCGGCTCGAGGCCTGCAGGTGCAAAGATGGATAAAGTTTTAAACAGAGAG
GAATCTTTGCAGCTAATGGACCTTCTAGGTCTTGAAAGGAGTGGGAATTGGCTCCGGTGCCCGTCAGTGG
GCAGAGCGCACATCGCCCACAGTCCCCGAGAAGTTGGGGGGAGGGGTCGGCAATTGAACCGGTGCCTAGA
GAAGGTGGCGCGGGGTAAACTGGGAAAGTGATGTCGTGTACTGGCTCCGCCTTTTTCCCGAGGGTGGGGG
AGAACCGTATATAAGTGCAGTAGTCGCCGTGAACGTTCTTTTTCGCAACGGGTTTGCCGCCAGAACACAG
GTAAGTGCCGTGTGTGGTTCCCGCGGGCCTGGCCTCTTTACGGGTTATGGCCCTTGCGTGCCTTGAATTA
CTTCCACCTGGCTGCAGTACGTGATTCTTGATCCCGAGCTTCGGGTTGGAAGTGGGTGGGAGAGTTCGAG
GCCTTGCGCTTAAGGAGCCCCTTCGCCTCGTGCTTGAGTTGAGGCCTGGCCTGGGCGCTGGGGCCGCCGC
GTGCGAATCTGGTGGCACCTTCGCGCCTGTCTCGCTGCTTTCGATAAGTCTCTAGCCATTTAAAATTTTT
GATGACCTGCTGCGACGCTTTTTTTCTGGCAAGATAGTCTTGTAAATGCGGGCCAAGATCTGCACACTGG
TATTTCGGTTTTTGGGGCCGCGGGCGGCGACGGGGCCCGTGCGTCCCAGCGCACATGTTCGGCGAGGCGG
GGCCTGCGAGCGCGGCCACCGAGAATCGGACGGGGGTAGTCTCAAGCTGGCCGGCCTGCTCTGGTGCCTG
GCCTCGCGCCGCCGTGTATCGCCCCGCCCTGGGCGGCAAGGCTGGCCCGGTCGGCACCAGTTGCGTGAGC
GGAAAGATGGCCGCTTCCCGGCCCTGCTGCAGGGAGCTCAAAATGGAGGACGCGGCGCTCGGGAGAGCGG
GCGGGTGAGTCACCCACACAAAGGAAAAGGGCCTTTCCGTCCTCAGCCGTCGCTTCATGTGACTCCACGG
AGTACCGGGCGCCGTCCAGGCACCTCGATTAGTTCTCGAGCTTTTGGAGTACGTCGTCTTTAGGTTGGGG
GGAGGGGTTTTATGCGATGGAGTTTCCCCACACTGAGTGGGTGGAGACTGAAGTTAGGCCAGCTTGGCAC
TTGATGTAATTCTCCTTGGAATTTGCCCTTTTTGAGTTTGGATCTTGGTTCATTCTCAAGCCTCAGACAG
TGGTTCAAAGTTTTTTTCTTCCATTTCAGGTGTCGTGAGGCTAGCACCGCCACCATGTCTCAGGTGACAT
TTAGTGATGTGGCTATAGACTTCTCTCATGAAGAGTGGGCATGCCTAGATTCTGCTCAGAGGGACTTATA
CAAGGATGTGATGGTCCAGAATTATGAGAACCTGGTCTCTGTAGCAGGTCTTTCCGTAACTAAGCCATAT
GTGATCATGTTATTGGAGGATGGAAAAGAGCCCTGGATGATGGAGAAAAAACTGTCAAAAGCTTACCCAT
TTCCTTTATCACACTCTGTTCCTGCTTCTGTGAACTTTGGATTCTCTGCTCTATTTGAGCATTGTTCAGA
AGTCACTGAAATATTTGAGTTGTCAGAACTATGTGTTTTCTGGGTGCTTCATTTCTTATCCAATTCTCCT
AATTCCACTGTAGAAGCTTTTTTCAAGAAGTAGTAATGAACTAGTCCGTAACTTGAAAGTATTTCGATTT
CTTGGCTTTATATATCTTGTGGAAAGGACGAACGGCATGCAGAATTCTATACATGACGCGTTAAGTCGAC
AATCAACCTCTGGATTACAAAATTTGTGAAAGATTGACTGGTATTCTTAACTATGTTGCTCCTTTTACGC
TATGTGGATACGCTGCTTTAATGCCTTTGTATCATGCTATTGCTTCCCGTATGGCTTTCATTTTCTCCTC
CTTGTATAAATCCTGGTTGCTGTCTCTTTATGAGGAGTTGTGGCCCGTTGTCAGGCAACGTGGCGTGGTG
TGCACTGTGTTTGCTGACGCAACCCCCACTGGTTGGGGCATTGCCACCACCTGTCAGCTCCTTTCCGGGA
CTTTCGCTTTCCCCCTCCCTATTGCCACGGCGGAACTCATCGCCGCCTGCCTTGCCCGCTGCTGGACAGG
GGCTCGGCTGTTGGGCACTGACAATTCCGTGGTGTTGTCGGGGAAATCATCGTCCTTTCCTTGGCTGCTC
GCCTGTGTTGCCACCTGGATTCTGCGCGGGACGTCCTTCTGCTACGTCCCTTCGGCCCTCAATCCAGCGG
ACCTTCCTTCCCGCGGCCTGCTGCCGGCTCTGCGGCCTCTTCCGCGTCTTCGCCTTCGCCCTCAGACGAG
TCGGATCTCCCTTTGGGCCGCCTCCCCGCGTCGACTTTAAGACCAATGACTTACAAGGCAGCTGTAGATC
TTAGCCACTTTTTAAAAGAAAAGGGGGGACTGGAAGGGCTAATTCACTCCCAACGAAGACAAGATCTGCT
TTTTGCTTGTACTGGGTCTCTCTGGTTAGACCAGATCTGAGCCTGGGAGCTCTCTGGCTAACTAGGGAAC
CCACTGCTTAAGCCTCAATAAAGCTTGCCTTGAGTGCTTCAAGTAGTGTGTGCCCGTCTGTTGTGTGACT
CTGGTAACTAGAGATCCCTCAGACCCTTTTAGTCAGTGTGGAAAATCTCTAGCAGTACGTATAGTAGTTC
ATGTCATCTTATTATTCAGTATTTATAACTTGCAAAGAAATGAATATCAGAGAGTGAGAGGAACTTGTTT
ATTGCAGCTTATAATGGTTACAAATAAAGCAATAGCATCACAAATTTCACAAATAAAGCATTTTTTTCAC
TGCATTCTAGTTGTGGTTTGTCCAAACTCATCAATGTATCTTATCATGTCTGGCTCTAGCTATCCCGCCC
CTAACTCCGCCCATCCCGCCCCTAACTCCGCCCAGTTCCGCCCATTCTCCGCCCCATGGCTGACTAATTT
TTTTTATTTATGCAGAGGCCGAGGCCGCCTCGGCCTCTGAGCTATTCCAGAAGTAGTGAGGAGGCTTTTT
TGGAGGCCTAGGGACGTACCCAATTCGCCCTATAGTGAGTCGTATTACGCGCGCTCACTGGCCGTCGTTT
TACAACGTCGTGACTGGGAAAACCCTGGCGTTACCCAACTTAATCGCCTTGCAGCACATCCCCCTTTCGC
CAGCTGGCGTAATAGCGAAGAGGCCCGCACCGATCGCCCTTCCCAACAGTTGCGCAGCCTGAATGGCGAA
TGGG
[124 nt withheld, positions 6095-6218]
C
[91 nt withheld, positions 6220-6310]
A
[49 nt withheld, positions 6312-6360]
CCTTTGACGTTGGAGTCCACGTTCTTT
[37 nt withheld, positions 6388-6424]
ACCCTATCTCGGTCTATTCTTTTGATTTATAAGGGATTTTGCCGATTTCGGCCTATTGGTTAAAAAATGA
GCTGATTTAACAAAAATTTAACGCGAATTTTAACAAAATATTAACGCTTACAATTTAGGTGGCACTTTTC
GGGGAAATGTGCGCGGAACCCCTATTTGTTTATTTTTCTAAATACATTCAAATATGTATCCGCTCATGAG
ACAATAACCCTGATAAATGCTTCAATAATATTGAAAAAGGAAGAGTATGAGTATTCAACATTTCCGTGTC
GCCCTTATTCCCTTTTTTGCGGCATTTTGCCTTCCTGTTTTTGCTCACCCAGAAACGCTGGTGAAAGTAA
AAGATGCTGAAGATCAGTTGGGTGCACGAGTGGGTTACATCGAACTGGATCTCAACAGCGGTAAGATCCT
TGAGAGTTTTCGCCCCGAAGAACGTTTTCCAATGATGAGCACTTTTAAAGTTCTGCTATGTGGCGCGGTA
TTATCCCGTATTGACGCCGGGCAAGAGCAACTCGGTCGCCGCATACACTATTCTCAGAATGACTTGGTTG
AGTACTCACCAGTCACAGAAAAGCATCTTACGGATGGCATGACAGTAAGAGAATTATGCAGTGCTGCCAT
AACCATGAGTGATAACACTGCGGCCAACTTACTTCTGACAACGATCGGAGGACCGAAGGAGCTAACCGCT
TTTTTGCACAACATGGGGGATCATGTAACTCGCCTTGATCGTTGGGAACCGGAGCTGAATGAAGCCATAC
CAAACGACGAGCGTGACACCACGATGCCTGTAGCAATGGCAACAACGTTGCGCAAACTATTAACTGGCGA
ACTACTTACTCTAGCTTCCCGGCAACAATTAATAGACTGGATGGAGGCGGATAAAGTTGCAGGACCACTT
CTGCGCTCGGCCCTTCCGGCTGGCTGGTTTATTGCTGATAAATCTGGAGCCGGTGAGCGTGGGTCTCGCG
GTATCATTGCAGCACTGGGGCCAGATGGTAAGCCCTCCCGTATCGTAGTTATCTACACGACGGGGAGTCA
GGCAACTATGGATGAACGAAATAGACAGATCGCTGAGATAGGTGCCTCACTGATTAAGCATTGGTAACTG
TCAGACCAAGTTTACTCATATATACTTTAGATTGATTTAAAACTTCATTTTTAATTTAAAAGGATCTAGG
TGAAGATCCTTTTTGATAATCTCATGACCAAAATCCCTTAACGTGAGTTTTCGTTCCACTGAGCGTCAGA
CCCCGTAGAAAAGATCAAAGGATCTTCTTGAGATCCTTTTTTTCTGCGCGTAATCTGCTGCTTGCAAACA
AAAAAACCACCGCTACCAGCGGTGGTTTGTTTGCCGGATCAAGAGCTACCAACTCTTTTTCCGAAGGTAA
CTGGCTTCAGCAGAGCGCAGATACCAAATACTGTTCTTCTAGTGTAGCCGTAGTTAGGCCACCACTTCAA
GAACTCTGTAGCACCGCCTACATACCTCGCTCTGCTAATCCTGTTACCAGTGGCTGCTGCCAGTGGCGAT
AAGTCGTGTCTTACCGGGTTGGACTCAAGACGATAGTTACCGGATAAGGCGCAGCGGTCGGGCTGAACGG
GGGGTTCGTGCACACAGCCCAGCTTGGAGCGAACGACCTACACCGAACTGAGATACCTACAGCGTGAGCT
ATGAGAAAGCGCCACGCTTCCCGAAGGGAGAAAGGCGGACAGGTATCCGGTAAGCGGCAGGGTCGGAACA
GGAGAGCGCACGAGGGAGCTTCCAGGGGGAAACGCCTGGTATCTTTATAGTCCTGTCGGGTTTCGCCACC
TCTGACTTGAGCGTCGATTTTTGTGATGCTCGTCAGGGGGGCGGAGCCTATGGAAAAACGCCAGCAACGC
GGCCTTTTTACGGTTCCTGGCCTTTTGCTGGCCTTTTGCTCACATGTTCTTTCCTGCGTTATCCCCTGAT
TCTGTGGATAACCGTATTACCGCCTTTGAGTGAGCTGATACCGCTCGCCGCAGCCGAACGACCGAGCGCA
GCGAGTCAGTGAGCGAGGAAGCGGAAGAGCGCCCAATACGCAAACCGCCTCTCCCCGCGCGTTGGCCGAT
TCATTAATGCAGCTGGCACGACAGGTTTCCCGACTGGAAAGCGGGCAGTGAGCGCAACGCAATTAATGTG
AGTTAGCTCACTCATTAGGCACCCCAGGCTTTACACTTTATGCTTCCGGCTCGTATGTTGTGTGGAATTG
TGAGCGGATAACAATTTCACACAGGAAACAGCTATGACCATGATTACGCCAAGCGCGCAATTAACCCTCA
CTAAAGGGAACAAAAGCTGGAGCTGCAAGC
Features (pLannotate 1.2.2; 31 found; start..end, strand, type, name):
      5..231     +  promoter       RSV promoter: Rous sarcoma virus enhancer/promoter
    232..412     +  LTR            5' LTR (truncated): truncated 5' long terminal repeat (LTR) from HIV-1
    459..584     +  misc_feature   HIV-1 Ψ: packaging signal of human immunodeficiency virus type 1
    568..931     +  CDS            HIV-1 gag (fragment): gag protein from human immunodeficiency virus 1; gag
   1077..1310    +  misc_feature   RRE: The Rev response element (RRE) of HIV-1 allows for Rev-dependent mRNA export from the nucleus to the cytoplasm.
   1687..1713    +  CDS            Rev (fragment): human immunodeficiency virus 1 (HIV-1) Rev protein; rev; enhances nuclear export of unspliced and incompletely spliced viral mRNAs
   1720..1743    +  promoter       SV40 promoter (fragment): SV40 early promoter
   1744..1815    +  promoter       SV40 promoter (fragment): SV40 enhancer and early promoter
   1839..1974    +  rep_origin     SV40 ori: SV40 origin of replication
   2020..2616    +  CDS            PuroR (fragment): puromycin N-acetyltransferase; pac from Streptomyces; confers resistance to puromycin
   2665..2782    +  misc_feature   cPPT/CTS: central polypurine tract and central termination sequence of HIV-1
   2847..2913    +  CDS            small t antigen (fragment): SV40 (simian virus 40) small t antigen
   2920..4098    +  promoter       EF-1α promoter: strong constitutive promoter for human elongation factor EF-1α
   4115..4501    +  CDS            ZNF302 (fragment): ZN302_HUMAN - Also known as ZNF135L, ZNF140L, ZNF327. Experimental evidence at protein level: Swiss-Prot protein existence level 1. May be involved in transcriptional regulation. From Homo sapiens (Human).
   4526..4579    +  promoter       U6 promoter (fragment): RNA polymerase III promoter for human U6 snRNA
   4621..5209    +  misc_feature   WPRE: woodchuck hepatitis virus posttranscriptional regulatory element
   5260..5279    +  misc_feature   cPPT/CTS (fragment): central polypurine tract and central termination sequence of HIV-1
   5281..5514    +  LTR            3' LTR (ΔU3): self-inactivating 3' long terminal repeat (LTR) from HIV-1
   5592..5713    +  polyA_signal   SV40 poly(A) signal: SV40 polyadenylation signal
   5753..5888    +  rep_origin     SV40 ori: SV40 origin of replication
   5909..5927    -  promoter       T7 promoter: promoter for bacteriophage T7 RNA polymerase
   5935..6090    +  CDS            lacZα (fragment): LacZα fragment of β-galactosidase; lacZ fragment
   6095..6523    +  rep_origin     f1 ori (sequence partly withheld): f1 bacteriophage origin of replication; arrow indicates direction of (+) strand synthesis
   6576..6680    +  promoter       AmpR promoter: bla
   6681..7541    +  CDS            AmpR: β-lactamase; bla; confers resistance to ampicillin, carbenicillin, and related antibiotics
   7712..8300    +  rep_origin     ori: high-copy-number ColE1/pMB1/pBR322/pUC origin of replication
   8483..8575    +  CDS            lacI (fragment): lac repressor; lacI; The lac repressor binds to the lac operator to inhibit transcription in E. coli. This inhibition can be relieved by adding lactose or isopropyl-β-D-thiogalactopyranoside (IPTG).
   8588..8609    +  protein_bind   CAP binding site: CAP binding activates transcription in the presence of cAMP. E. coli catabolite activator protein
   8624..8654    +  promoter       lac promoter: promoter for the E. coli lac operon
   8662..8678    +  protein_bind   lac operator: The lac repressor binds to the lac operator to inhibit transcription in E. coli. This inhibition can be relieved by adding lactose or isopropyl-β-D-thiogalactopyranoside (IPTG). lac repressor encoded by lacI
   8723..8741    +  promoter       T3 promoter: promoter for bacteriophage T3 RNA polymerase
