[The description below was written by a language model from this plasmid's Addgene catalogue record and pLannotate feature annotations shown in this document.]
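Description:
TFORF0997 is a third-generation-style, self-inactivating lentiviral expression plasmid built on the pLX_TRC317 backbone. It carries a human ZNF302 open reading frame for overexpression in mammalian cells. It is propagated in E. coli through a high-copy ColE1/pUC-type origin with ampicillin selection (AmpR under its own bla promoter), and an f1 origin is also present. The full sequence record is 8,764 nt, consistent with the stated backbone size plus an insert of about 500 bp. Remnants of cloning-vector elements (lac promoter/operator, lacZα and lacI fragments, T7 and T3 promoters) lie outside the viral region and have no evident role in the payload.

The transfer cassette begins with an RSV promoter fused to a truncated HIV-1 5' LTR, which allows Tat-independent production of genomic RNA. This is followed by the Ψ packaging signal with a partial gag sequence and the RRE for Rev-dependent nuclear export. An SV40 early promoter/origin drives puromycin N-acetyltransferase for selection of transduced cells, and a cPPT/CTS element sits downstream of that marker. The EF-1α promoter then drives the ZNF302 ORF, which was annotated as a fragment matching the human protein and probably corresponds to a short isoform among the transcripts listed by the depositor. A WPRE follows to enhance transcript expression, and then the ΔU3 3' LTR and an SV40 polyadenylation signal.

According to the record, each plasmid in this transcription factor collection carries a unique 24-bp barcode, so that ORFs can be identified in pooled overexpression screens. The barcode is not annotated in the feature table. The depositor notes that the plasmid may recombine.
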