Addgene plasmid #142241: TFORF0997
Purpose: Lentiviral vector for overexpressing transcription factor ORFs with unique 24-bp barcodes. Barcodes facilitate identification of transcription factors in pooled screens.
Depositing lab: Feng Zhang. Depositing organization: Broad Institute. Publication: A transcription factor atlas of directed differentiation. Joung J, Ma S, Tay T, Geiger-Schuller KR, Kirchgatterer PC, Verdine VK, Guo B, Arias-Garcia MA, Allen WE, Singh A, Kuksenko O, Abudayyeh OO, Gootenberg JS, Fu Z, Macrae RK, Buenrostro JD, Regev A, Zhang F. Cell. 2023 Jan 5;186(1):209-229.e26. doi: 10.1016/j.cell.2022.11.026. PubMed 36608654.
Backbone
  Vector backbone: pLX_TRC317
  Backbone manufacturer: Broad Institute Genetic Perturbation Platform
  Backbone size w/o insert (bp): 8264
  Vector type: Mammalian Expression, Lentiviral
  Selectable markers: Puromycin
Growth in bacteria
  Bacterial resistance: Ampicillin, 100 μg/mL
  Growth temperature: 37°C
  Growth strain: NEB Stable
  Copy number: High Copy
Gene/Insert
  Gene/Insert name: ZNF302
  Species: H. sapiens (human)
  Insert size (bp): 500
  Entrez Gene: ZNF302 (a.k.a. HSD16, MST154, ZNF327, MSTP154, ZNF135L, ZNF140L)
  Promoter: EF1a
  Cloning method: Unknown
  Sequencing primers: 5′ GGGTGGAGACTGAAGTTAGGCCAG; 3′ CACATAGCGTAAAAGGAGCAACATAG
Terms and licenses: Academic/Nonprofit Terms; Industry Terms: Not Available to Industry
Depositor comments: XM_011527111,NM_001289189,NM_001289188,XM_017026986,ENST00000507959 . The transcription factor ORF portion of this plasmid was synthesized by Genewiz. Please test multiple small colonies in case of plasmid recombination. To make this collection available in a timely manner, a portion of this collection was not fully sequenced by Addgene. If an Addgene verified full plasmid sequence is not available, please contact us prior to placing an order to request the full sequence.
How to cite: TFORF0997 was a gift from Feng Zhang (Addgene plasmid # 142241 ; http://n2t.net/addgene:142241 ; RRID:Addgene_142241)
