>Addgene plasmid #142241 | TFORF0997 | depositor partial sequence | sequence record 278861 | Insert
ACCGCCACCATGTCTCAGGTGACATTTAGTGATGTGGCTATAGACTTCTCTCATGAAGAGTGGGCATGCC
TAGATTCTGCTCAGAGGGACTTATACAAGGATGTGATGGTCCAGAATTATGAGAACCTGGTCTCTGTAGC
AGGTCTTTCCGTAACTAAGCCATATGTGATCATGTTATTGGAGGATGGAAAAGAGCCCTGGATGATGGAG
AAAAAACTGTCAAAAGCTTACCCATTTCCTTTATCACACTCTGTTCCTGCTTCTGTGAACTTTGGATTCT
CTGCTCTATTTGAGCATTGTTCAGAAGTCACTGAAATATTTGAGTTGTCAGAACTATGTGTTTTCTGGGT
GCTTCATTTCTTATCCAATTCTCCTAATTCCACTGTAGAAGCTTTTTTCAAGAAGTAGTAATGAACTAGT
CCGTAACTTGAAAGTATTTCGATTTCTTGGCTTTATATATCTTGTGGAAAGGACGAACGGCATGCAGAAT
TCTATACATG
