>Addgene plasmid #142241 | TFORF0997 | depositor partial sequence | sequence record 278862 | Barcode
ACGGCATGCAGAATTCTATACATG
